Addgene plasmid #141786: TFORF1040
Purpose: Lentiviral vector for overexpressing transcription factor ORFs with unique 24-bp barcodes. Barcodes facilitate identification of transcription factors in pooled screens.
Depositing lab: Feng Zhang. Depositing organization: Broad Institute. Publication: A transcription factor atlas of directed differentiation. Joung J, Ma S, Tay T, Geiger-Schuller KR, Kirchgatterer PC, Verdine VK, Guo B, Arias-Garcia MA, Allen WE, Singh A, Kuksenko O, Abudayyeh OO, Gootenberg JS, Fu Z, Macrae RK, Buenrostro JD, Regev A, Zhang F. Cell. 2023 Jan 5;186(1):209-229.e26. doi: 10.1016/j.cell.2022.11.026. PubMed 36608654.
Backbone
  Vector backbone: pLX_TRC317
  Backbone manufacturer: Broad Institute Genetic Perturbation Platform
  Backbone size w/o insert (bp): 8264
  Vector type: Mammalian Expression, Lentiviral
  Selectable markers: Puromycin
Growth in bacteria
  Bacterial resistance: Ampicillin, 100 μg/mL
  Growth temperature: 37°C
  Growth strain: NEB Stable
  Copy number: High Copy
Gene/Insert
  Gene/Insert name: TSC22D1
  Species: H. sapiens (human)
  Insert size (bp): 536
  Entrez Gene: TSC22D1 (a.k.a. Ptg-2, TGFB1I4, TSC22)
  Promoter: EF1a
  Cloning method: Unknown
  Sequencing primers: 5′ GGGTGGAGACTGAAGTTAGGCCAG; 3′ CACATAGCGTAAAAGGAGCAACATAG
Terms and licenses: Academic/Nonprofit Terms; Industry Terms: Not Available to Industry
Depositor comments: NM_006022,ENST00000261489 . The transcription factor ORF portion of this plasmid was synthesized by Genewiz. Please test multiple small colonies in case of plasmid recombination. To make this collection available in a timely manner, a portion of this collection was not fully sequenced by Addgene. If an Addgene verified full plasmid sequence is not available, please contact us prior to placing an order to request the full sequence.
How to cite: TFORF1040 was a gift from Feng Zhang (Addgene plasmid # 141786 ; http://n2t.net/addgene:141786 ; RRID:Addgene_141786)
