[The description below was written by a language model from this plasmid's Addgene catalogue record and pLannotate feature annotations shown in this document.]
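Description:
TFORF1040 is a third-generation-style, self-inactivating lentiviral expression plasmid built on the pLX_TRC317 backbone and carrying the human TSC22D1 open reading frame, one member of a large barcoded transcription factor ORF collection. In bacteria it is maintained through a high-copy ColE1/pUC-type origin and selected with ampicillin via the β-lactamase gene. An f1 origin and remnants of a lac/T7/T3 cloning region are also present in the backbone. The record warns that the plasmid can recombine, which is a common issue with LTR-containing vectors.

The viral cassette begins with an RSV promoter fused to a truncated HIV-1 5' LTR, which drives Tat-independent production of genomic RNA in packaging cells. This is followed by the Ψ packaging signal with a gag fragment, the Rev response element, and a cPPT/CTS. The cassette ends in a ΔU3 3' LTR, followed by an SV40 polyadenylation signal. Within the provirus, an SV40 early promoter drives puromycin N-acetyltransferase for selection of transduced mammalian cells. A separate EF-1α promoter drives constitutive expression of TSC22D1. The annotation tool matched the ORF to the bovine orthologue, but the catalogue lists it as the human gene. A WPRE downstream of the ORF enhances transcript stability and expression.

According to the catalogue, each construct in the series carries a unique 24-bp barcode, although this element is not annotated in the feature table. A short U6-like fragment between the ORF and the WPRE is annotated, but its role is not stated. The barcode allows the overexpressed factor to be identified by sequencing in pooled screens, such as those assessing how transcription factors direct cell differentiation.
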