Features (pLannotate 1.2.2; 31 found; start..end, strand, type, name):
      5..231     +  promoter       RSV promoter: Rous sarcoma virus enhancer/promoter
    232..412     +  LTR            5' LTR (truncated): truncated 5' long terminal repeat (LTR) from HIV-1
    459..584     +  misc_feature   HIV-1 Ψ: packaging signal of human immunodeficiency virus type 1
    568..931     +  CDS            HIV-1 gag (fragment): gag protein from human immunodeficiency virus 1; gag
   1077..1310    +  misc_feature   RRE: The Rev response element (RRE) of HIV-1 allows for Rev-dependent mRNA export from the nucleus to the cytoplasm.
   1687..1713    +  CDS            Rev (fragment): human immunodeficiency virus 1 (HIV-1) Rev protein; rev; enhances nuclear export of unspliced and incompletely spliced viral mRNAs
   1720..1743    +  promoter       SV40 promoter (fragment): SV40 early promoter
   1744..1815    +  promoter       SV40 promoter (fragment): SV40 enhancer and early promoter
   1839..1974    +  rep_origin     SV40 ori: SV40 origin of replication
   2020..2616    +  CDS            PuroR (fragment): puromycin N-acetyltransferase; pac from Streptomyces; confers resistance to puromycin
   2665..2782    +  misc_feature   cPPT/CTS: central polypurine tract and central termination sequence of HIV-1
   2847..2913    +  CDS            small t antigen (fragment): SV40 (simian virus 40) small t antigen
   2920..4098    +  promoter       EF-1α promoter: strong constitutive promoter for human elongation factor EF-1α
   4115..4546    +  CDS            TSC22D1: T22D1_BOVIN - Experimental evidence at transcript level: Swiss-Prot protein existence level 2. Transcriptional repressor. Acts on the C-type natriuretic peptide (CNP) promoter (By similarity). From Bos taurus (Bovine).
   4562..4615    +  promoter       U6 promoter (fragment): RNA polymerase III promoter for human U6 snRNA
   4657..5245    +  misc_feature   WPRE: woodchuck hepatitis virus posttranscriptional regulatory element
   5296..5315    +  misc_feature   cPPT/CTS (fragment): central polypurine tract and central termination sequence of HIV-1
   5317..5550    +  LTR            3' LTR (ΔU3): self-inactivating 3' long terminal repeat (LTR) from HIV-1
   5628..5749    +  polyA_signal   SV40 poly(A) signal: SV40 polyadenylation signal
   5789..5924    +  rep_origin     SV40 ori: SV40 origin of replication
   5945..5963    -  promoter       T7 promoter: promoter for bacteriophage T7 RNA polymerase
   5971..6126    +  CDS            lacZα (fragment): LacZα fragment of β-galactosidase; lacZ fragment
   6131..6559    +  rep_origin     f1 ori (sequence partly withheld): f1 bacteriophage origin of replication; arrow indicates direction of (+) strand synthesis
   6612..6716    +  promoter       AmpR promoter: bla
   6717..7577    +  CDS            AmpR: β-lactamase; bla; confers resistance to ampicillin, carbenicillin, and related antibiotics
   7748..8336    +  rep_origin     ori: high-copy-number ColE1/pMB1/pBR322/pUC origin of replication
   8519..8611    +  CDS            lacI (fragment): lac repressor; lacI; The lac repressor binds to the lac operator to inhibit transcription in E. coli. This inhibition can be relieved by adding lactose or isopropyl-β-D-thiogalactopyranoside (IPTG).
   8624..8645    +  protein_bind   CAP binding site: CAP binding activates transcription in the presence of cAMP. E. coli catabolite activator protein
   8660..8690    +  promoter       lac promoter: promoter for the E. coli lac operon
   8698..8714    +  protein_bind   lac operator: The lac repressor binds to the lac operator to inhibit transcription in E. coli. This inhibition can be relieved by adding lactose or isopropyl-β-D-thiogalactopyranoside (IPTG). lac repressor encoded by lacI
   8759..8777    +  promoter       T3 promoter: promoter for bacteriophage T3 RNA polymerase
>Addgene plasmid #141786 | TFORF1040 | addgene full sequence | sequence record 396949 | Addgene NGS Result
TTAATGTAGTCTTATGCAATACTCTTGTAGTCTTGCAACATGGTAACGATGAGTTAGCAACATGCCTTAC
AAGGAGAGAAAAAGCACCGTGCATGCCGATTGGTGGAAGTAAGGTGGTACGATCGTGCCTTATTAGGAAG
GCAACAGACGGGTCTGACATGGATTGGACGAACCACTGAATTGCCGCATTGCAGAGATATTGTATTTAAG
TGCCTAGCTCGATACATAAACGGGTCTCTCTGGTTAGACCAGATCTGAGCCTGGGAGCTCTCTGGCTAAC
TAGGGAACCCACTGCTTAAGCCTCAATAAAGCTTGCCTTGAGTGCTTCAAGTAGTGTGTGCCCGTCTGTT
GTGTGACTCTGGTAACTAGAGATCCCTCAGACCCTTTTAGTCAGTGTGGAAAATCTCTAGCAGTGGCGCC
CGAACAGGGACTTGAAAGCGAAAGGGAAACCAGAGGAGCTCTCTCGACGCAGGACTCGGCTTGCTGAAGC
GCGCACGGCAAGAGGCGAGGGGCGGCGACTGGTGAGTACGCCAAAAATTTTGACTAGCGGAGGCTAGAAG
GAGAGAGATGGGTGCGAGAGCGTCAGTATTAAGCGGGGGAGAATTAGATCGCGATGGGAAAAAATTCGGT
TAAGGCCAGGGGGAAAGAAAAAATATAAATTAAAACATATAGTATGGGCAAGCAGGGAGCTAGAACGATT
CGCAGTTAATCCTGGCCTGTTAGAAACATCAGAAGGCTGTAGACAAATACTGGGACAGCTACAACCATCC
CTTCAGACAGGATCAGAAGAACTTAGATCATTATATAATACAGTAGCAACCCTCTATTGTGTGCATCAAA
GGATAGAGATAAAAGACACCAAGGAAGCTTTAGACAAGATAGAGGAAGAGCAAAACAAAAGTAAGACCAC
CGCACAGCAAGCGGCCGCTGATCTTCAGACCTGGAGGAGGAGATATGAGGGACAATTGGAGAAGTGAATT
ATATAAATATAAAGTAGTAAAAATTGAACCATTAGGAGTAGCACCCACCAAGGCAAAGAGAAGAGTGGTG
CAGAGAGAAAAAAGAGCAGTGGGAATAGGAGCTTTGTTCCTTGGGTTCTTGGGAGCAGCAGGAAGCACTA
TGGGCGCAGCGTCAATGACGCTGACGGTACAGGCCAGACAATTATTGTCTGGTATAGTGCAGCAGCAGAA
CAATTTGCTGAGGGCTATTGAGGCGCAACAGCATCTGTTGCAACTCACAGTCTGGGGCATCAAGCAGCTC
CAGGCAAGAATCCTGGCTGTGGAAAGATACCTAAAGGATCAACAGCTCCTGGGGATTTGGGGTTGCTCTG
GAAAACTCATTTGCACCACTGCTGTGCCTTGGAATGCTAGTTGGAGTAATAAATCTCTGGAACAGATTTG
GAATCACACGACCTGGATGGAGTGGGACAGAGAAATTAACAATTACACAAGCTTAATACACTCCTTAATT
GAAGAATCGCAAAACCAGCAAGAAAAGAATGAACAAGAATTATTGGAATTAGATAAATGGGCAAGTTTGT
GGAATTGGTTTAACATAACAAATTGGCTGTGGTATATAAAATTATTCATAATGATAGTAGGAGGCTTGGT
AGGTTTAAGAATAGTTTTTGCTGTACTTTCTATAGTGAATAGAGTTAGGCAGGGATATTCACCATTATCG
TTTCAGACCCACCTCCCAACCCCGAGGGGACCCATGCATTGCATCTCAATTAGTCAGCAACCAGGTGTGG
AAAGTCCCCAGGCTCCCCAGCAGGCAGAAGTATGCAAAGCATGCGTCTCAATTAGTCAGCAACCATAGTC
CCGCCCCTAACTCCGCCCATCCCGCCCCTAACTCCGCCCAGTTCCGCCCATTCTCCGCCCCATGGCTGAC
TAATTTTTTTTATTTATGCAGAGGCCGAGGCCGCCTCGGCCTCTGAGCTATTCCAGAAGTAGTGAGGAGG
CTTTTTTGGAGGCCTAGGCTTTTGCAAAAAGCTTTCTAGAGGTACCACCGGAGCTTACCATGACCGAGTA
CAAGCCCACGGTGCGCCTCGCCACCCGCGACGACGTCCCCAGGGCCGTACGCACCCTCGCCGCCGCGTTC
GCCGACTACCCCGCCACGCGCCACACCGTCGATCCGGACCGCCACATCGAGCGGGTCACCGAGCTGCAAG
AACTCTTCCTCACGCGCGTCGGGCTCGACATCGGCAAGGTGTGGGTCGCGGACGACGGCGCCGCCGTGGC
GGTCTGGACCACGCCGGAGAGCGTCGAAGCGGGGGCGGTGTTCGCCGAGATCGGCCCGCGCATGGCCGAG
TTGAGCGGTTCCCGGCTGGCCGCGCAGCAACAGATGGAAGGCCTCCTGGCGCCGCACCGGCCCAAGGAGC
CCGCGTGGTTCCTGGCCACCGTCGGCGTCTCGCCCGACCACCAGGGCAAGGGTCTGGGCAGCGCCGTCGT
GCTCCCCGGAGTGGAGGCGGCCGAGCGCGCCGGGGTGCCCGCCTTCCTGGAGACCTCCGCGCCCCGCAAC
CTCCCCTTCTACGAGCGGCTCGGCTTCACCGTCACCGCCGACGTCGAGGTGCCCGAAGGACCGCGCACCT
GGTGCATGACCCGCAAGCCCGGTGCCAGTTAACGAATTCTAGATCTTGAGACAAATGGCAGTATTCATCC
ACAATTTTAAAAGAAAAGGGGGGATTGGGGGGTACAGTGCAGGGGAAAGAATAGTAGACATAATAGCAAC
AGACATACAAACTAAAGAATTACAAAAACAAATTACAAAAATTCAAAATTTTCGGGTTTATTACAGGGAC
AGCAGAGATCCACTTTGGCGCCGGCTCGAGGCCTGCAGGTGCAAAGATGGATAAAGTTTTAAACAGAGAG
GAATCTTTGCAGCTAATGGACCTTCTAGGTCTTGAAAGGAGTGGGAATTGGCTCCGGTGCCCGTCAGTGG
GCAGAGCGCACATCGCCCACAGTCCCCGAGAAGTTGGGGGGAGGGGTCGGCAATTGAACCGGTGCCTAGA
GAAGGTGGCGCGGGGTAAACTGGGAAAGTGATGTCGTGTACTGGCTCCGCCTTTTTCCCGAGGGTGGGGG
AGAACCGTATATAAGTGCAGTAGTCGCCGTGAACGTTCTTTTTCGCAACGGGTTTGCCGCCAGAACACAG
GTAAGTGCCGTGTGTGGTTCCCGCGGGCCTGGCCTCTTTACGGGTTATGGCCCTTGCGTGCCTTGAATTA
CTTCCACCTGGCTGCAGTACGTGATTCTTGATCCCGAGCTTCGGGTTGGAAGTGGGTGGGAGAGTTCGAG
GCCTTGCGCTTAAGGAGCCCCTTCGCCTCGTGCTTGAGTTGAGGCCTGGCCTGGGCGCTGGGGCCGCCGC
GTGCGAATCTGGTGGCACCTTCGCGCCTGTCTCGCTGCTTTCGATAAGTCTCTAGCCATTTAAAATTTTT
GATGACCTGCTGCGACGCTTTTTTTCTGGCAAGATAGTCTTGTAAATGCGGGCCAAGATCTGCACACTGG
TATTTCGGTTTTTGGGGCCGCGGGCGGCGACGGGGCCCGTGCGTCCCAGCGCACATGTTCGGCGAGGCGG
GGCCTGCGAGCGCGGCCACCGAGAATCGGACGGGGGTAGTCTCAAGCTGGCCGGCCTGCTCTGGTGCCTG
GCCTCGCGCCGCCGTGTATCGCCCCGCCCTGGGCGGCAAGGCTGGCCCGGTCGGCACCAGTTGCGTGAGC
GGAAAGATGGCCGCTTCCCGGCCCTGCTGCAGGGAGCTCAAAATGGAGGACGCGGCGCTCGGGAGAGCGG
GCGGGTGAGTCACCCACACAAAGGAAAAGGGCCTTTCCGTCCTCAGCCGTCGCTTCATGTGACTCCACGG
AGTACCGGGCGCCGTCCAGGCACCTCGATTAGTTCTCGAGCTTTTGGAGTACGTCGTCTTTAGGTTGGGG
GGAGGGGTTTTATGCGATGGAGTTTCCCCACACTGAGTGGGTGGAGACTGAAGTTAGGCCAGCTTGGCAC
TTGATGTAATTCTCCTTGGAATTTGCCCTTTTTGAGTTTGGATCTTGGTTCATTCTCAAGCCTCAGACAG
TGGTTCAAAGTTTTTTTCTTCCATTTCAGGTGTCGTGAGGCTAGCACCGCCACCATGAAATCCCAATGGT
GTAGACCAGTGGCGATGGATCTAGGAGTTTACCAACTGAGACATTTTTCAATTTCTTTCTTGTCATCCTT
GCTGGGGACTGAAAACGCTTCTGTGAGACTTGATAATAGCTCCTCTGGTGCAAGTGTGGTAGCTATTGAC
AACAAAATCGAGCAAGCTATGGATCTAGTGAAAAGCCATTTGATGTATGCGGTCAGAGAAGAAGTGGAGG
TCCTCAAAGAGCAAATCAAAGAACTAATAGAGAAAAATTCCCAGCTGGAGCAGGAGAACAATCTGCTGAA
GACACTGGCCAGTCCTGAGCAGCTTGCCCAGTTTCAGGCCCAGCTGCAGACTGGCTCCCCCCCTGCCACC
ACCCAGCCACAGGGCACCACACAGCCCCCCGCCCAGCCAGCATCGCAGGGCTCAGGACCAACCGCATAGT
AATGAACTAGTCCGTAACTTGAAAGTATTTCGATTTCTTGGCTTTATATATCTTGTGGAAAGGACGACGG
ACAAATGACAAATTCCTACGCACGCGTTAAGTCGACAATCAACCTCTGGATTACAAAATTTGTGAAAGAT
TGACTGGTATTCTTAACTATGTTGCTCCTTTTACGCTATGTGGATACGCTGCTTTAATGCCTTTGTATCA
TGCTATTGCTTCCCGTATGGCTTTCATTTTCTCCTCCTTGTATAAATCCTGGTTGCTGTCTCTTTATGAG
GAGTTGTGGCCCGTTGTCAGGCAACGTGGCGTGGTGTGCACTGTGTTTGCTGACGCAACCCCCACTGGTT
GGGGCATTGCCACCACCTGTCAGCTCCTTTCCGGGACTTTCGCTTTCCCCCTCCCTATTGCCACGGCGGA
ACTCATCGCCGCCTGCCTTGCCCGCTGCTGGACAGGGGCTCGGCTGTTGGGCACTGACAATTCCGTGGTG
TTGTCGGGGAAATCATCGTCCTTTCCTTGGCTGCTCGCCTGTGTTGCCACCTGGATTCTGCGCGGGACGT
CCTTCTGCTACGTCCCTTCGGCCCTCAATCCAGCGGACCTTCCTTCCCGCGGCCTGCTGCCGGCTCTGCG
GCCTCTTCCGCGTCTTCGCCTTCGCCCTCAGACGAGTCGGATCTCCCTTTGGGCCGCCTCCCCGCGTCGA
CTTTAAGACCAATGACTTACAAGGCAGCTGTAGATCTTAGCCACTTTTTAAAAGAAAAGGGGGGACTGGA
AGGGCTAATTCACTCCCAACGAAGACAAGATCTGCTTTTTGCTTGTACTGGGTCTCTCTGGTTAGACCAG
ATCTGAGCCTGGGAGCTCTCTGGCTAACTAGGGAACCCACTGCTTAAGCCTCAATAAAGCTTGCCTTGAG
TGCTTCAAGTAGTGTGTGCCCGTCTGTTGTGTGACTCTGGTAACTAGAGATCCCTCAGACCCTTTTAGTC
AGTGTGGAAAATCTCTAGCAGTACGTATAGTAGTTCATGTCATCTTATTATTCAGTATTTATAACTTGCA
AAGAAATGAATATCAGAGAGTGAGAGGAACTTGTTTATTGCAGCTTATAATGGTTACAAATAAAGCAATA
GCATCACAAATTTCACAAATAAAGCATTTTTTTCACTGCATTCTAGTTGTGGTTTGTCCAAACTCATCAA
TGTATCTTATCATGTCTGGCTCTAGCTATCCCGCCCCTAACTCCGCCCATCCCGCCCCTAACTCCGCCCA
GTTCCGCCCATTCTCCGCCCCATGGCTGACTAATTTTTTTTATTTATGCAGAGGCCGAGGCCGCCTCGGC
CTCTGAGCTATTCCAGAAGTAGTGAGGAGGCTTTTTTGGAGGCCTAGGGACGTACCCAATTCGCCCTATA
GTGAGTCGTATTACGCGCGCTCACTGGCCGTCGTTTTACAACGTCGTGACTGGGAAAACCCTGGCGTTAC
CCAACTTAATCGCCTTGCAGCACATCCCCCTTTCGCCAGCTGGCGTAATAGCGAAGAGGCCCGCACCGAT
CGCCCTTCCCAACAGTTGCGCAGCCTGAATGGCGAATGGG
[124 nt withheld, positions 6131-6254]
C
[91 nt withheld, positions 6256-6346]
A
[49 nt withheld, positions 6348-6396]
CCTTTGACGTTGGAGTCCACGTTCTTT
[37 nt withheld, positions 6424-6460]
ACCCTATCTCGGTCTATTCTTTTGATTTATAAGGGATTTTGCCGATTTCGGCCTATTGGTTAAAAAATGA
GCTGATTTAACAAAAATTTAACGCGAATTTTAACAAAATATTAACGCTTACAATTTAGGTGGCACTTTTC
GGGGAAATGTGCGCGGAACCCCTATTTGTTTATTTTTCTAAATACATTCAAATATGTATCCGCTCATGAG
ACAATAACCCTGATAAATGCTTCAATAATATTGAAAAAGGAAGAGTATGAGTATTCAACATTTCCGTGTC
GCCCTTATTCCCTTTTTTGCGGCATTTTGCCTTCCTGTTTTTGCTCACCCAGAAACGCTGGTGAAAGTAA
AAGATGCTGAAGATCAGTTGGGTGCACGAGTGGGTTACATCGAACTGGATCTCAACAGCGGTAAGATCCT
TGAGAGTTTTCGCCCCGAAGAACGTTTTCCAATGATGAGCACTTTTAAAGTTCTGCTATGTGGCGCGGTA
TTATCCCGTATTGACGCCGGGCAAGAGCAACTCGGTCGCCGCATACACTATTCTCAGAATGACTTGGTTG
AGTACTCACCAGTCACAGAAAAGCATCTTACGGATGGCATGACAGTAAGAGAATTATGCAGTGCTGCCAT
AACCATGAGTGATAACACTGCGGCCAACTTACTTCTGACAACGATCGGAGGACCGAAGGAGCTAACCGCT
TTTTTGCACAACATGGGGGATCATGTAACTCGCCTTGATCGTTGGGAACCGGAGCTGAATGAAGCCATAC
CAAACGACGAGCGTGACACCACGATGCCTGTAGCAATGGCAACAACGTTGCGCAAACTATTAACTGGCGA
ACTACTTACTCTAGCTTCCCGGCAACAATTAATAGACTGGATGGAGGCGGATAAAGTTGCAGGACCACTT
CTGCGCTCGGCCCTTCCGGCTGGCTGGTTTATTGCTGATAAATCTGGAGCCGGTGAGCGTGGGTCTCGCG
GTATCATTGCAGCACTGGGGCCAGATGGTAAGCCCTCCCGTATCGTAGTTATCTACACGACGGGGAGTCA
GGCAACTATGGATGAACGAAATAGACAGATCGCTGAGATAGGTGCCTCACTGATTAAGCATTGGTAACTG
TCAGACCAAGTTTACTCATATATACTTTAGATTGATTTAAAACTTCATTTTTAATTTAAAAGGATCTAGG
TGAAGATCCTTTTTGATAATCTCATGACCAAAATCCCTTAACGTGAGTTTTCGTTCCACTGAGCGTCAGA
CCCCGTAGAAAAGATCAAAGGATCTTCTTGAGATCCTTTTTTTCTGCGCGTAATCTGCTGCTTGCAAACA
AAAAAACCACCGCTACCAGCGGTGGTTTGTTTGCCGGATCAAGAGCTACCAACTCTTTTTCCGAAGGTAA
CTGGCTTCAGCAGAGCGCAGATACCAAATACTGTTCTTCTAGTGTAGCCGTAGTTAGGCCACCACTTCAA
GAACTCTGTAGCACCGCCTACATACCTCGCTCTGCTAATCCTGTTACCAGTGGCTGCTGCCAGTGGCGAT
AAGTCGTGTCTTACCGGGTTGGACTCAAGACGATAGTTACCGGATAAGGCGCAGCGGTCGGGCTGAACGG
GGGGTTCGTGCACACAGCCCAGCTTGGAGCGAACGACCTACACCGAACTGAGATACCTACAGCGTGAGCT
ATGAGAAAGCGCCACGCTTCCCGAAGGGAGAAAGGCGGACAGGTATCCGGTAAGCGGCAGGGTCGGAACA
GGAGAGCGCACGAGGGAGCTTCCAGGGGGAAACGCCTGGTATCTTTATAGTCCTGTCGGGTTTCGCCACC
TCTGACTTGAGCGTCGATTTTTGTGATGCTCGTCAGGGGGGCGGAGCCTATGGAAAAACGCCAGCAACGC
GGCCTTTTTACGGTTCCTGGCCTTTTGCTGGCCTTTTGCTCACATGTTCTTTCCTGCGTTATCCCCTGAT
TCTGTGGATAACCGTATTACCGCCTTTGAGTGAGCTGATACCGCTCGCCGCAGCCGAACGACCGAGCGCA
GCGAGTCAGTGAGCGAGGAAGCGGAAGAGCGCCCAATACGCAAACCGCCTCTCCCCGCGCGTTGGCCGAT
TCATTAATGCAGCTGGCACGACAGGTTTCCCGACTGGAAAGCGGGCAGTGAGCGCAACGCAATTAATGTG
AGTTAGCTCACTCATTAGGCACCCCAGGCTTTACACTTTATGCTTCCGGCTCGTATGTTGTGTGGAATTG
TGAGCGGATAACAATTTCACACAGGAAACAGCTATGACCATGATTACGCCAAGCGCGCAATTAACCCTCA
CTAAAGGGAACAAAAGCTGGAGCTGCAAGC
