>Addgene plasmid #141786 | TFORF1040 | depositor partial sequence | sequence record 277495 | Insert
ACCGCCACCATGAAATCCCAATGGTGTAGACCAGTGGCGATGGATCTAGGAGTTTACCAACTGAGACATT
TTTCAATTTCTTTCTTGTCATCCTTGCTGGGGACTGAAAACGCTTCTGTGAGACTTGATAATAGCTCCTC
TGGTGCAAGTGTGGTAGCTATTGACAACAAAATCGAGCAAGCTATGGATCTAGTGAAAAGCCATTTGATG
TATGCGGTCAGAGAAGAAGTGGAGGTCCTCAAAGAGCAAATCAAAGAACTAATAGAGAAAAATTCCCAGC
TGGAGCAGGAGAACAATCTGCTGAAGACACTGGCCAGTCCTGAGCAGCTTGCCCAGTTTCAGGCCCAGCT
GCAGACTGGCTCCCCCCCTGCCACCACCCAGCCACAGGGCACCACACAGCCCCCCGCCCAGCCAGCATCG
CAGGGCTCAGGACCAACCGCATAGTAATGAACTAGTCCGTAACTTGAAAGTATTTCGATTTCTTGGCTTT
ATATATCTTGTGGAAAGGACGACGGACAAATGACAAATTCCTACGC
