>Addgene plasmid #141786 | TFORF1040 | depositor partial sequence | sequence record 277496 | Barcode
CGGACAAATGACAAATTCCTACGC
